>Addgene plasmid #158222 | pLenti-GRET | addgene full sequence | sequence record 309024 | Addgene NGS Result
AGAGCGCACGAGGGAGCTTCCAGGGGGAAACGCCTGGTATCTTTATAGTCCTGTCGGGTTTCGCCACCTC
TGACTTGAGCGTCGATTTTTGTGATGCTCGTCAGGGGGGCGGAGCCTATGGAAAAACGCCAGCAACGCGG
CCTTTTTACGGTTCCTGGCCTTTTGCTGGCCTTTTGCTCACATGTTCTTTCCTGCGTTATCCCCTGATTC
TGTGGATAACCGTATTACCGCCTTTGAGTGAGCTGATACCGCTCGCCGCAGCCGAACGACCGAGCGCAGC
GAGTCAGTGAGCGAGGAAGCGGAAGAGCGCCCAATACGCAAACCGCCTCTCCCCGCGCGTTGGCCGATTC
ATTAATGCAGCTGGCACGACAGGTTTCCCGACTGGAAAGCGGGCAGTGAGCGCAACGCAATTAATGTGAG
TTAGCTCACTCATTAGGCACCCCAGGCTTTACACTTTATGCTTCCGGCTCGTATGTTGTGTGGAATTGTG
AGCGGATAACAATTTCACACAGGAAACAGCTATGACCATGATTACGCCAAGCGCGCAATTAACCCTCACT
AAAGGGAACAAAAGCTGGAGCTGCAAGCTTAATGTAGTCTTATGCAATACTCTTGTAGTCTTGCAACATG
GTAACGATGAGTTAGCAACATGCCTTACAAGGAGAGAAAAAGCACCGTGCATGCCGATTGGTGGAAGTAA
GGTGGTACGATCGTGCCTTATTAGGAAGGCAACAGACGGGTCTGACATGGATTGGACGAACCACTGAATT
GCCGCATTGCAGAGATATTGTATTTAAGTGCCTAGCTCGATACATAAACGGGTCTCTCTGGTTAGACCAG
ATCTGAGCCTGGGAGCTCTCTGGCTAACTAGGGAACCCACTGCTTAAGCCTCAATAAAGCTTGCCTTGAG
TGCTTCAAGTAGTGTGTGCCCGTCTGTTGTGTGACTCTGGTAACTAGAGATCCCTCAGACCCTTTTAGTC
AGTGTGGAAAATCTCTAGCAGTGGCGCCCGAACAGGGACTTGAAAGCGAAAGGGAAACCAGAGGAGCTCT
CTCGACGCAGGACTCGGCTTGCTGAAGCGCGCACGGCAAGAGGCGAGGGGCGGCGACTGGTGAGTACGCC
AAAAATTTTGACTAGCGGAGGCTAGAAGGAGAGAGATGGGTGCGAGAGCGTCAGTATTAAGCGGGGGAGA
ATTAGATCGCGATGGGAAAAAATTCGGTTAAGGCCAGGGGGAAAGAAAAAATATAAATTAAAACATATAG
TATGGGCAAGCAGGGAGCTAGAACGATTCGCAGTTAATCCTGGCCTGTTAGAAACATCAGAAGGCTGTAG
ACAAATACTGGGACAGCTACAACCATCCCTTCAGACAGGATCAGAAGAACTTAGATCATTATATAATACA
GTAGCAACCCTCTATTGTGTGCATCAAAGGATAGAGATAAAAGACACCAAGGAAGCTTTAGACAAGATAG
AGGAAGAGCAAAACAAAAGTAAGACCACCGCACAGCAAGCGGCCGCTGATCTTCAGACCTGGAGGAGGAG
ATATGAGGGACAATTGGAGAAGTGAATTATATAAATATAAAGTAGTAAAAATTGAACCATTAGGAGTAGC
ACCCACCAAGGCAAAGAGAAGAGTGGTGCAGAGAGAAAAAAGAGCAGTGGGAATAGGAGCTTTGTTCCTT
GGGTTCTTGGGAGCAGCAGGAAGCACTATGGGCGCAGCGTCAATGACGCTGACGGTACAGGCCAGACAAT
TATTGTCTGGTATAGTGCAGCAGCAGAACAATTTGCTGAGGGCTATTGAGGCGCAACAGCATCTGTTGCA
ACTCACAGTCTGGGGCATCAAGCAGCTCCAGGCAAGAATCCTGGCTGTGGAAAGATACCTAAAGGATCAA
CAGCTCCTGGGGATTTGGGGTTGCTCTGGAAAACTCATTTGCACCACTGCTGTGCCTTGGAATGCTAGTT
GGAGTAATAAATCTCTGGAACAGATTTGGAATCACACGACCTGGATGGAGTGGGACAGAGAAATTAACAA
TTACACAAGCTTAATACACTCCTTAATTGAAGAATCGCAAAACCAGCAAGAAAAGAATGAACAAGAATTA
TTGGAATTAGATAAATGGGCAAGTTTGTGGAATTGGTTTAACATAACAAATTGGCTGTGGTATATAAAAT
TATTCATAATGATAGTAGGAGGCTTGGTAGGTTTAAGAATAGTTTTTGCTGTACTTTCTATAGTGAATAG
AGTTAGGCAGGGATATTCACCATTATCGTTTCAGACCCACCTCCCAACCCCGAGGGGACCCGACAGGCCC
GAAGGAATAGAAGAAGAAGGTGGAGAGAGAGACAGAGACAGATCCATTCGATTAGTGAACGGATCTCGAC
GGTATCGGTTAACTTTTAAAAGAAAAGGGGGGATTGGGGGGTACAGTGCAGGGGAAAGAATAGTAGACAT
AATAGCAACAGACATACAAACTAAAGAATTACAAAAACAAATTACAAAATTCAAAATTTTATCGATAAGC
TTGGGAGTTCCGCGTTACATAACTTACGGTAAATGGCCCGCCTGGCTGACCGCCCAACGACCCCCGCCCA
TTGACGTCAATAATGACGTATGTTCCCATAGTAACGCCAATAGGGACTTTCCATTGACGTCAATGGGTGG
AGTATTTACGGTAAACTGCCCACTTGGCAGTACATCAAGTGTATCATATGCCAAGTACGCCCCCTATTGA
CGTCAATGACGGTAAATGGCCCGCCTGGCATTATGCCCAGTACATGACCTTATGGGACTTTCCTACTTGG
CAGTACATCTACGTATTAGTCATCGCTATTACCATGGTGATGCGGTTTTGGCAGTACATCAATGGGCGTG
GATAGCGGTTTGACTCACGGGGATTTCCAAGTCTCCACCCCATTGACGTCAATGGGAGTTTGTTTTGGCA
CCAAAATCAACGGGACTTTCCAAAATGTCGTAACAACTCCGCCCCATTGACGCAAATGGGCGGTAGGCGT
GTACGGTGGGAGGTCTATATAAGCAGAGCTCGTTTAGTGAACCGTCAGATCGCCTGGAGACGCCATCCAC
GCTGTTTTGACCTCCATAGAAGACACCGACTCTAGTCCAGTGTGGTGGAATTCTGCAGATATCAACAAGT
TTGTACAAAAAAGCAGGCTCCACCATGGTGAGCAAGGGCGAGGAGCTGTTCACCGGGGTGGTGCCCATCC
TGGTCGAGCTGGACGGCGACGTAAACGGCCACAAGTTCAGCGTGTCCGGCGAGGGCGAGGGCGATGCCAC
CTACGGCAAGCTGACCCTGAAGTTCATCTGCACCACCGGCAAGCTGCCCGTGCCCTGGCCCACCCTCGTG
ACCACCCTGACCTACGGCGTGCAGTGCTTCAGCCGCTACCCCGACCACATGAAGCAGCACGACTTCTTCA
AGTCCGCCATGCCCGAAGGCTACGTCCAGGAGCGCACCATCTTCTTCAAGGACGACGGCAACTACAAGAC
CCGCGCCGAGGTGAAGTTCGAGGGCGACACCCTGGTGAACCGCATCGAGCTGAAGGGCATCGACTTCAAG
GAGGACGGCAACATCCTGGGGCACAAGCTGGAGTACAACTACAACAGCCACAACGTCTATATCATGGCCG
ACAAGCAGAAGAACGGCATCAAGGTGAACTTCAAGATCCGCCACAACATCGAGGACGGCAGCGTGCAGCT
CGCCGACCACTACCAGCAGAACACCCCCATCGGCGACGGCCCCGTGCTGCTGCCCGACAACCACTACCTG
AGCACCCAGTCCGCCCTGAGCAAAGACCCCAACGAGAAGCGCGATCACATGGTCCTGCTGGAGTTCGTGA
CCGCCGCCGGGATCACTCTCGGCATGGACGAGCTGTACAAGGATATCTCCGGAGGTATGGTCTTCACACT
CGAAGATTTCGTTGGGGACTGGCGACAGACAGCCGGCTACAACCTGGACCAAGTCCTTGAACAGGGAGGT
GTGTCCAGTTTGTTTCAGAATCTCGGGGTGTCCGTAACTCCGATCCAAAGGATTGTCCTGAGCGGTGAAA
ATGGGCTGAAGATCGACATCCATGTCATCATCCCGTATGAAGGTCTGAGCGGCGACCAAATGGGCCAGAT
CGAAAAAATTTTTAAGGTGGTGTACCCTGTGGATGATCATCACTTTAAGGTGATCCTGCACTATGGCACA
CTGGTAATCGACGGGGTTACGCCGAACATGATCGACTATTTCGGACGGCCGTATGAAGGCATCGCCGTGT
TCGACGGCAAAAAGATCACTGTAACAGGGACCCTGTGGAACGGCAACAAAATTATCGACGAGCGCCTGAT
CAACCCCGACGGCTCCCTGCTGTTCCGAGTAACCATCAACGGAGTGACCGGCTGGCGGCTGTGCGAACGC
ATTCTGGCGTAATTCTAGACCCAGCTTTCTTGTACAAAGTGGTTGATATCCAGCACAGTGGCGGCCGCTC
GACAATCAACCTCTGGATTACAAAATTTGTGAAAGATTGACTGGTATTCTTAACTATGTTGCTCCTTTTA
CGCTATGTGGATACGCTGCTTTAATGCCTTTGTATCATGCTATTGCTTCCCGTATGGCTTTCATTTTCTC
CTCCTTGTATAAATCCTGGTTGCTGTCTCTTTATGAGGAGTTGTGGCCCGTTGTCAGGCAACGTGGCGTG
GTGTGCACTGTGTTTGCTGACGCAACCCCCACTGGTTGGGGCATTGCCACCACCTGTCAGCTCCTTTCCG
GGACTTTCGCTTTCCCCCTCCCTATTGCCACGGCGGAACTCATCGCCGCCTGCCTTGCCCGCTGCTGGAC
AGGGGCTCGGCTGTTGGGCACTGACAATTCCGTGGTGTTGTCGGGGAAGCTGACGTCCTTTCCATGGCTG
CTCGCCTGTGTTGCCACCTGGATTCTGCGCGGGACGTCCTTCTGCTACGTCCCTTCGGCCCTCAATCCAG
CGGACCTTCCTTCCCGCGGCCTGCTGCCGGCTCTGCGGCCTCTTCCGCGTCTTCGCCTTCGCCCTCAGAC
GAGTCGGATCTCCCTTTGGGCCGCCTCCCCGCCTGGAATTCTACCGGGTAGGGGAGGCGCTTTTCCCAAG
GCAGTCTGGAGCATGCGCTTTAGCAGCCCCGCTGGGCACTTGGCGCTACACAAGTGGCCTCTGGCCTCGC
ACACATTCCACATCCACCGGTAGGCGCCAACCGGCTCCGTTCTTTGGTGGCCCCTTCGCGCCACCTTCTA
CTCCTCCCCTAGTCAGGAAGTTCCCCCCCGCCCCGCAGCTCGCGTCGTGCAGGACGTGACAAATGGAAGT
AGCACGTCTCACTAGTCTCGTGCAGATGGACAGCACCGCTGAGCAATGGAAGCGGGTAGGCCTTTGGGGC
AGCGGCCAATAGCAGCTTTGCTCCTTCGCTTTCTGGGCTCAGAGGCTGGGAAGGGGTGGGTCCGGGGGCG
GGCTCAGGGGCGGGCTCAGGGGCGGGGCGGGCGCCCGAAGGTCCTCCGGAGGCCCGGCATTCTGCACGCT
TCAAAAGCGCACGTCTGCCGCGCTGTTCTCCTCTTCCTCATCTCCGGGCCTTTCGACCTGCAGCCCAAGC
TTACCATGACCGAGTACAAGCCCACGGTGCGCCTCGCCACCCGCGACGACGTCCCCAGGGCCGTACGCAC
CCTCGCCGCCGCGTTCGCCGACTACCCCGCCACGCGCCACACCGTCGATCCGGACCGCCACATCGAGCGG
GTCACCGAGCTGCAAGAACTCTTCCTCACGCGCGTCGGGCTCGACATCGGCAAGGTGTGGGTCGCGGACG
ACGGCGCCGCGGTGGCGGTCTGGACCACGCCGGAGAGCGTCGAAGCGGGGGCGGTGTTCGCCGAGATCGG
CCCGCGCATGGCCGAGTTGAGCGGTTCCCGGCTGGCCGCGCAGCAACAGATGGAAGGCCTCCTGGCGCCG
CACCGGCCCAAGGAGCCCGCGTGGTTCCTGGCCACCGTCGGCGTCTCGCCCGACCACCAGGGCAAGGGTC
TGGGCAGCGCCGTCGTGCTCCCCGGAGTGGAGGCGGCCGAGCGCGCCGGGGTGCCCGCCTTCCTGGAGAC
CTCCGCGCCCCGCAACCTCCCCTTCTACGAGCGGCTCGGCTTCACCGTCACCGCCGACGTCGAGGTGCCC
GAAGGACCGCGCACCTGGTGCATGACCCGCAAGCCCGGTGCCTGACGCCCGCCCCACGACCCGCAGCGCC
CGACCGAAAGGAGCGCACGACCCCATGCATCTCGAGGGCCCGGTACCTTTAAGACCAATGACTTACAAGG
CAGCTGTAGATCTTAGCCACTTTTTAAAAGAAAAGGGGGGACTGGAAGGGCTAGCTCACTCCCAACGAAG
ACAAGATCTGCTTTTTGCTTGTACTGGGTCTCTCTGGTTAGACCAGATCTGAGCCTGGGAGCTCTCTGGC
TAACTAGGGAACCCACTGCTTAAGCCTCAATAAAGCTTGCCTTGAGTGCTTCAAGTAGTGTGTGCCCGTC
TGTTGTGTGACTCTGGTAACTAGAGATCCCTCAGACCCTTTTAGTCAGTGTGGAAAATCTCTAGCAGTAG
TAGTTCATGTCATCTTATTATTCAGTATTTATAACTTGCAAAGAAATGAATATCAGAGAGTGAGAGGAAC
TTGTTTATTGCAGCTTATAATGGTTACAAATAAAGCAATAGCATCACAAATTTCACAAATAAAGCATTTT
TTTCACTGCATTCTAGTTGTGGTTTGTCCAAACTCATCAATGTATCTTATCATGTCTGGCTCTAGCTATC
CCGCCCCTAACTCCGCCCATCCCGCCCCTAACTCCGCCCAGTTCCGCCCATTCTCCGCCCCATGGCTGAC
TAATTTTTTTTATTTATGCAGAGGCCGAGGCCGCCTCGGCCTCTGAGCTATTCCAGAAGTAGTGAGGAGG
CTTTTTTGGAGGCCTAGGGACGTACCCAATTCGCCCTATAGTGAGTCGTATTACGCGCGCTCACTGGCCG
TCGTTTTACAACGTCGTGACTGGGAAAACCCTGGCGTTACCCAACTTAATCGCCTTGCAGCACATCCCCC
TTTCGCCAGCTGGCGTAATAGCGAAGAGGCCCGCACCGATCGCCCTTCCCAACAGTTGCGCAGCCTGAAT
GGCGAATGGG
[124 nt withheld, positions 7151-7274]
C
[91 nt withheld, positions 7276-7366]
A
[49 nt withheld, positions 7368-7416]
CCTTTGACGTTGGAGTCCACGTTCTTT
[37 nt withheld, positions 7444-7480]
ACCCTATCTCGGTCTATTCTTTTGATTTATAAGGGATTTTGCCGATTTCGGCCTATTGGTTAAAAAATGA
GCTGATTTAACAAAAATTTAACGCGAATTTTAACAAAATATTAACGCTTACAATTTAGGTGGCACTTTTC
GGGGAAATGTGCGCGGAACCCCTATTTGTTTATTTTTCTAAATACATTCAAATATGTATCCGCTCATGAG
ACAATAACCCTGATAAATGCTTCAATAATATTGAAAAAGGAAGAGTATGAGTATTCAACATTTCCGTGTC
GCCCTTATTCCCTTTTTTGCGGCATTTTGCCTTCCTGTTTTTGCTCACCCAGAAACGCTGGTGAAAGTAA
AAGATGCTGAAGATCAGTTGGGTGCACGAGTGGGTTACATCGAACTGGATCTCAACAGCGGTAAGATCCT
TGAGAGTTTTCGCCCCGAAGAACGTTTTCCAATGATGAGCACTTTTAAAGTTCTGCTATGTGGCGCGGTA
TTATCCCGTATTGACGCCGGGCAAGAGCAACTCGGTCGCCGCATACACTATTCTCAGAATGACTTGGTTG
AGTACTCACCAGTCACAGAAAAGCATCTTACGGATGGCATGACAGTAAGAGAATTATGCAGTGCTGCCAT
AACCATGAGTGATAACACTGCGGCCAACTTACTTCTGACAACGATCGGAGGACCGAAGGAGCTAACCGCT
TTTTTGCACAACATGGGGGATCATGTAACTCGCCTTGATCGTTGGGAACCGGAGCTGAATGAAGCCATAC
CAAACGACGAGCGTGACACCACGATGCCTGTAGCAATGGCAACAACGTTGCGCAAACTATTAACTGGCGA
ACTACTTACTCTAGCTTCCCGGCAACAATTAATAGACTGGATGGAGGCGGATAAAGTTGCAGGACCACTT
CTGCGCTCGGCCCTTCCGGCTGGCTGGTTTATTGCTGATAAATCTGGAGCCGGTGAGCGTGGGTCTCGCG
GTATCATTGCAGCACTGGGGCCAGATGGTAAGCCCTCCCGTATCGTAGTTATCTACACGACGGGGAGTCA
GGCAACTATGGATGAACGAAATAGACAGATCGCTGAGATAGGTGCCTCACTGATTAAGCATTGGTAACTG
TCAGACCAAGTTTACTCATATATACTTTAGATTGATTTAAAACTTCATTTTTAATTTAAAAGGATCTAGG
TGAAGATCCTTTTTGATAATCTCATGACCAAAATCCCTTAACGTGAGTTTTCGTTCCACTGAGCGTCAGA
CCCCGTAGAAAAGATCAAAGGATCTTCTTGAGATCCTTTTTTTCTGCGCGTAATCTGCTGCTTGCAAACA
AAAAAACCACCGCTACCAGCGGTGGTTTGTTTGCCGGATCAAGAGCTACCAACTCTTTTTCCGAAGGTAA
CTGGCTTCAGCAGAGCGCAGATACCAAATACTGTTCTTCTAGTGTAGCCGTAGTTAGGCCACCACTTCAA
GAACTCTGTAGCACCGCCTACATACCTCGCTCTGCTAATCCTGTTACCAGTGGCTGCTGCCAGTGGCGAT
AAGTCGTGTCTTACCGGGTTGGACTCAAGACGATAGTTACCGGATAAGGCGCAGCGGTCGGGCTGAACGG
GGGGTTCGTGCACACAGCCCAGCTTGGAGCGAACGACCTACACCGAACTGAGATACCTACAGCGTGAGCT
ATGAGAAAGCGCCACGCTTCCCGAAGGGAGAAAGGCGGACAGGTATCCGGTAAGCGGCAGGGTCGGAACA
GG
Features (pLannotate 1.2.2; 31 found; start..end, strand, type, name):
    307..399     +  CDS            lacI (fragment): lac repressor; lacI; The lac repressor binds to the lac operator to inhibit transcription in E. coli. This inhibition can be relieved by adding lactose or isopropyl-β-D-thiogalactopyranoside (IPTG).
    412..433     +  protein_bind   CAP binding site: CAP binding activates transcription in the presence of cAMP. E. coli catabolite activator protein
    448..478     +  promoter       lac promoter: promoter for the E. coli lac operon
    486..502     +  protein_bind   lac operator: The lac repressor binds to the lac operator to inhibit transcription in E. coli. This inhibition can be relieved by adding lactose or isopropyl-β-D-thiogalactopyranoside (IPTG). lac repressor encoded by lacI
    547..565     +  promoter       T3 promoter: promoter for bacteriophage T3 RNA polymerase
    593..819     +  promoter       RSV promoter: Rous sarcoma virus enhancer/promoter
    820..1000    +  LTR            5' LTR (truncated): truncated 5' long terminal repeat (LTR) from HIV-1
   1047..1172    +  misc_feature   HIV-1 Ψ: packaging signal of human immunodeficiency virus type 1
   1156..1519    +  CDS            HIV-1 gag (fragment): gag protein from human immunodeficiency virus 1; gag
   1665..1898    +  misc_feature   RRE: The Rev response element (RRE) of HIV-1 allows for Rev-dependent mRNA export from the nucleus to the cytoplasm.
   2275..2375    +  CDS            Rev (fragment): human immunodeficiency virus 1 (HIV-1) Rev protein; rev; enhances nuclear export of unspliced and incompletely spliced viral mRNAs
   2394..2510    +  misc_feature   cPPT/CTS: central polypurine tract and central termination sequence of HIV-1
   2533..2836    +  enhancer       CMV enhancer: human cytomegalovirus immediate early enhancer
   2837..3040    +  promoter       CMV promoter: human cytomegalovirus (CMV) immediate early promoter
   3145..3169    +  protein_bind   attB1: mutant version of attB; recombination site for the Gateway® BP reaction BP Clonase™
   3175..3891    +  CDS            EGFP: EGFP is a basic (constitutively fluorescent) green fluorescent protein published in 1996, derived from Aequorea victoria. It is reported to be a rapidly-maturing weak dimer with moderate acid sensitivity.
   3907..4422    +  CDS            Nluc: NanoLuc® luciferase human codon-optimized
   4429..4453    -  protein_bind   attB2: mutant version of attB; recombination site for the Gateway® BP reaction BP Clonase™
   4484..5072    +  misc_feature   WPRE: woodchuck hepatitis virus posttranscriptional regulatory element
   5086..5585    +  promoter       PGK promoter: mouse phosphoglycerate kinase 1 promoter
   5606..6205    +  CDS            PuroR: puromycin N-acetyltransferase; pac from Streptomyces alboniger; confers resistance to puromycin
   6273..6410    +  CDS            nef (fragment): NEF_HV1LA - Experimental evidence at protein level: Swiss-Prot protein existence level 1. Extracellular Nef protein targets CD4(+) T-lymphocytes for apoptosis by interacting with CXCR4 surface receptors. From Human immunodeficiency virus type 1 group M subtype B (isolate Lai) (HIV-1).
   6396..6576    +  LTR            5' LTR (truncated): truncated 5' long terminal repeat (LTR) from HIV-1
   6648..6769    +  polyA_signal   SV40 poly(A) signal: SV40 polyadenylation signal
   6809..6944    +  rep_origin     SV40 ori: SV40 origin of replication
   6965..6983    -  promoter       T7 promoter: promoter for bacteriophage T7 RNA polymerase
   6991..7146    +  CDS            lacZα (fragment): LacZα fragment of β-galactosidase; lacZ fragment
   7151..7579    +  rep_origin     f1 ori (sequence partly withheld): f1 bacteriophage origin of replication; arrow indicates direction of (+) strand synthesis
   7632..7736    +  promoter       AmpR promoter: bla
   7737..8597    +  CDS            AmpR: β-lactamase; bla; confers resistance to ampicillin, carbenicillin, and related antibiotics
   8768..124     +  rep_origin     ori (across the origin): high-copy-number ColE1/pMB1/pBR322/pUC origin of replication
