[The description below was written by a language model from this plasmid's Addgene catalogue record and pLannotate feature annotations shown in this document.]
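Description:
pLenti-GRET is a 9.2 kb lentiviral mammalian expression plasmid built on the pLenti CMV Puro DEST backbone, into which a synthetic GFP-Nluc fusion (about 1.25 kb) was introduced by Gateway recombination. It is maintained in E. coli through a high-copy ColE1/pUC-type origin and an ampicillin resistance gene. An f1 origin and residual lac/lacZα, T3 and T7 elements from the parental cloning vector are also present. As with other LTR-containing plasmids, the record lists a recombination-deficient host strain for propagation.

The transfer cassette has a third-generation layout. An RSV promoter drives a truncated HIV-1 5' LTR, followed by the Ψ packaging signal with a gag fragment, the Rev response element for Rev-dependent export of genomic RNA, and the cPPT/CTS. The downstream LTR is also annotated as truncated and is followed by an SV40 polyadenylation signal and SV40 origin.

Within the provirus, the CMV enhancer/promoter drives an open reading frame flanked by attB1 and attB2 sites, in which EGFP sits upstream of human codon-optimised NanoLuc luciferase, with only a short gap between the two annotated coding regions. A WPRE lies downstream to enhance transcript expression. A separate mouse PGK promoter drives puromycin N-acetyltransferase, so transduced cells can be selected with puromycin.

Because the luciferase donor is fused directly to the fluorescent acceptor, the protein works as a bioluminescence resonance energy transfer (BRET) reporter that can be read by both fluorescence and luminescence. The record describes the plasmid as a control encoding a previously published GFP-Nluc reporter. The associated work concerns BRET-based imaging of the biodistribution of extracellular vesicles and exomeres.
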