Addgene plasmid #158222: pLenti-GRET
Purpose: Control lentiviral plasmid encoding GFP-Nluc BRET reporter from Schaub et al., Cancer Research, 2015.
Depositing lab: Charles P. Lai. Depositing organization: Institute of Atomic and Molecular Sciences, Academia Sinica. Publication: Multiresolution Imaging Using Bioluminescence Resonance Energy Transfer Identifies Distinct Biodistribution Profiles of Extracellular Vesicles and Exomeres with Redirected Tropism. Wu AY, Sung YC, Chen YJ, Chou ST, Guo V, Chien JC, Ko JJ, Yang AL, Huang HC, Chuang JC, Wu S, Ho MR, Ericsson M, Lin WW, Cheung CHY, Juan HF, Ueda K, Chen Y, Lai CP. Adv Sci (Weinh). 2020 Aug 16;7(19):2001467. doi: 10.1002/advs.202001467. eCollection 2020 Oct. PubMed 33042758.
Backbone
  Vector backbone: pLenti CMV Puro DEST (w118-1)
  Backbone size w/o insert (bp): 7973
  Total vector size (bp): 9232
  Vector type: Mammalian Expression, Lentiviral
  Selectable markers: Puromycin
Growth in bacteria
  Bacterial resistance: Ampicillin, 100 μg/mL
  Growth temperature: 30°C
  Growth strain: NEB Stable
  Growth instructions: 32-degree Celsius for 16-18 hours
  Copy number: High Copy
Gene/Insert
  Gene/Insert name: GFP-Nluc
  Species: Synthetic
  Insert size (bp): 1249
  Promoter: CMV
  Cloning method: Gateway Cloning
  Sequencing primers: 5′ CGGTGGGAGGTCTATATAAGCAG; 3′ CATACGGGAAGCAATAGCATGA
Resource information
  A portion of this plasmid was derived from a plasmid made by: Addgene plasmid # 70185
Terms and licenses: Academic/Nonprofit Terms; Industry Terms: Not Available to Industry
How to cite: pLenti-GRET was a gift from Charles P. Lai (Addgene plasmid # 158222 ; http://n2t.net/addgene:158222 ; RRID:Addgene_158222)
